>Addgene plasmid #47545 | FLAG-KIF17-short-pcDNA3 | depositor full sequence | sequence record 67853 | FLAG-KIF17-short-pcDNA3 sequence 7027 bps
GACGGATCGGGAGATCTCCCGATCCCCTATGGTCGACTCTCAGTACAATCTGCTCTGATGCCGCATAGTT
AAGCCAGTATCTGCTCCCTGCTTGTGTGTTGGAGGTCGCTGAGTAGTGCGCGAGCAAAATTTAAGCTACA
ACAAGGCAAGGCTTGACCGACAATTGCATGAAGAATCTGCTTAGGGTTAGGCGTTTTGCGCTGCTTCGCG
ATGTACGGGCCAGATATACGCGTTGACATTGATTATTGACTAGTTATTAATAGTAATCAATTACGGGGTC
ATTAGTTCATAGCCCATATATGGAGTTCCGCGTTACATAACTTACGGTAAATGGCCCGCCTGGCTGACCG
CCCAACGACCCCCGCCCATTGACGTCAATAATGACGTATGTTCCCATAGTAACGCCAATAGGGACTTTCC
ATTGACGTCAATGGGTGGACTATTTACGGTAAACTGCCCACTTGGCAGTACATCAAGTGTATCATATGCC
AAGTACGCCCCCTATTGACGTCAATGACGGTAAATGGCCCGCCTGGCATTATGCCCAGTACATGACCTTA
TGGGACTTTCCTACTTGGCAGTACATCTACGTATTAGTCATCGCTATTACCATGGTGATGCGGTTTTGGC
AGTACATCAATGGGCGTGGATAGCGGTTTGACTCACGGGGATTTCCAAGTCTCCACCCCATTGACGTCAA
TGGGAGTTTGTTTTGGCACCAAAATCAACGGGACTTTCCAAAATGTCGTAACAACTCCGCCCCATTGACG
CAAATGGGCGGTAGGCGTGTACGGTGGGAGGTCTATATAAGCAGAGCTCTCTGGCTAACTAGAGAACCCA
CTGCTTACTGGCTTATCGAAATTAATACGACTCACTATAGGGAGACCCAAGCTTGCCACCATGGGGGGCG
CGCAGGCTAGCGACTACAAGGACGACGATGACAAGGCACATATGGCCTCGGAGTCAGTGAAAGTGGTCGT
GCGCTGCCGACCCATGAACAAGCGCGAGCGCGAGCTGAGCTGCCAGTCGGTGGTGACGGTGGACAGTGCG
CGCGGCCAATGCTTCATTCAGAACCCGGGAGCGGCGGACGAACCCCCAAAGCAGTTTACCTTCGATGGCG
CCTACTACATAGAACACTTCACCGAGCAGATCTACAACGAGATCGCCTACCCGCTGGTGGAGGGTGTCAC
CGAAGGCTACAATGGGACCATTTTTGCCTATGGCCAGACAGGCAGTGGGAAGTCTTTCACCATGCAGGGA
CTGCCAGATCCCCCCTGCCAGAGGGGCATCATTCCCAGAGCCTTCGAGCACGTGTTTGAGAGCGTTCAGT
GTGCAGAGAACACCAAGTTCTTAGTGCGGGCTTCCTATCTGGAGATCTACAATGAAGATGTCCATGACCT
GCTGAGTGCTGACACCAAGCAGAGGCTTGAGCTGAAGGAGCATCCCGAGAAGGGAGTGTATGTCAAGGGG
CTGTCCATGCACACGGTACACAACGTAGCCCAGTGTGAGCGCGTCATGGAGACCGGCTGGAAGAACCGTG
CGGTTGGCTACACCCTGATGAATAAGGACTCCTCCCGTTCCCACTCCATCTTTACCATCAACATCGAGAT
CTATGCCGTGGATGAACGGGGTAAGGACCATCTTCGCGCAGGCAAGCTCAACCTGGTAGACCTGGCCGGC
AGTGAGCGGCAATCCAAGACTGGGGCCACAGGGGAAAGGCTCAAGGAGGCCACCAAAATTAACCTGTCAC
TGTCGGCGCTGGGCAACGTCATCTCAGCACTGGTGGATGGGCGCTGCAAGCACATTCCTTACCGGGACTC
GAAGCTGACCCGACTGCTTCAGGACTCACTGGGTGGCAACACCAAGACTCTGATGGTGGCTTGCCTGTCT
CCCGCAGACAACAATTACGATGAGACCCTCAGTACGCTGCGCTATGCTAACAGGGCCAAGAACATCAAGA
ACAAGCCACGCATTAATGAAGACCCCAAGGACGCCCTGCTTCGAGAGTACCAGGAAGAGATCAAGAGGCT
AAAGGCTATCCTCGCCCAGCAGATGGGCCCTGGCAACCTGTCAGCCCTGCTGTCCACTCAGACACCCCCA
GGCCCAGTCCAGTCTGAGGAGAAGCTGCTGTCCCCAACTACTGTCCAGCAGGACACGGAGGCTGAGAAGC
AGTTGATCCGAGAGGAGTATGAGGAGCGCCTGGCCCGCCTGAAGGCTGACTACGAGGCAGAGCAAGAGTC
TCGGGTCCGGCTGCAGGAGGACATTACTGCCATGCGTAACTCGTATGACGTGAAGCTGTCCACACTGCAG
GAGAATCTGCGCAAGGAGAAGGAGACAGGTGCACTTTGCCCTGGGGCAACGTGGGAGCCCACTTCCTGTT
TCCCTTACAGATGGGTGAAGGGTCCCTGCATGGTAGGCTCAGGTCTCTCTCATTTATATAACAATCCAGC
CAGGCAGATCCCACGGTTACCCTCCACCTGTAGATGAGGATCCACTAGTAACGGCCGCCAGTGTGCTGGA
ATTCTGCAGATATCCATCACACTGGCGGCCGCTCGAGCATGCATCTAGAGGGCCCTATTCTATAGTGTCA
CCTAAATGCTAGAGCTCGCTGATCAGCCTCGACTGTGCCTTCTAGTTGCCAGCCATCTGTTGTTTGCCCC
TCCCCCGTGCCTTCCTTGACCCTGGAAGGTGCCACTCCCACTGTCCTTTCCTAATAAAATGAGGAAATTG
CATCGCATTGTCTGAGTAGGTGTCATTCTATTCTGGGGGGTGGGGTGGGGCAGGACAGCAAGGGGGAGGA
TTGGGAAGACAATAGCAGGCATGCTGGGGATGCGGTGGGCTCTATGGCTTCTGAGGCGGAAAGAACCAGC
TGGGGCTCTAGGGGGTATCCCC
[124 nt withheld, positions 2893-3016]
C
[32 nt withheld, positions 3018-3049]
CA
[57 nt withheld, positions 3052-3108]
A
[49 nt withheld, positions 3110-3158]
CCTTTGACGTTGGAGTCCACGTTCTTT
[37 nt withheld, positions 3186-3222]
ACCCTATCTCGGTCTATTCTTTTGATTTATAAGGGATTTTGGGGATTTCGGCCTATTGGTTAAAAAATGA
GCTGATTTAACAAAAATTTAACGCGAATTAATTCTGTGGAATGTGTGTCAGTTAGGGTGTGGAAAGTCCC
CAGGCTCCCCAGGCAGGCAGAAGTATGCAAAGCATGCATCTCAATTAGTCAGCAACCAGGTGTGGAAAGT
CCCCAGGCTCCCCAGCAGGCAGAAGTATGCAAAGCATGCATCTCAATTAGTCAGCAACCATAGTCCCGCC
CCTAACTCCGCCCATCCCGCCCCTAACTCCGCCCAGTTCCGCCCATTCTCCGCCCCATGGCTGACTAATT
TTTTTTATTTATGCAGAGGCCGAGGCCGCCTCTGCCTCTGAGCTATTCCAGAAGTAGTGAGGAGGCTTTT
TTGGAGGCCTAGGCTTTTGCAAAAAGCTCCCGGGAGCTTGTATATCCATTTTCGGATCTGATCAAGAGAC
AGGATGAGGATCGTTTCGCATGATTGAACAAGATGGATTGCACGCAGGTTCTCCGGCCGCTTGGGTGGAG
AGGCTATTCGGCTATGACTGGGCACAACAGACAATCGGCTGCTCTGATGCCGCCGTGTTCCGGCTGTCAG
CGCAGGGGCGCCCGGTTCTTTTTGTCAAGACCGACCTGTCCGGTGCCCTGAATGAACTGCAGGACGAGGC
AGCGCGGCTATCGTGGCTGGCCACGACGGGCGTTCCTTGCGCAGCTGTGCTCGACGTTGTCACTGAAGCG
GGAAGGGACTGGCTGCTATTGGGCGAAGTGCCGGGGCAGGATCTCCTGTCATCTCACCTTGCTCCTGCCG
AGAAAGTATCCATCATGGCTGATGCAATGCGGCGGCTGCATACGCTTGATCCGGCTACCTGCCCATTCGA
CCACCAAGCGAAACATCGCATCGAGCGAGCACGTACTCGGATGGAAGCCGGTCTTGTCGATCAGGATGAT
CTGGACGAAGAGCATCAGGGGCTCGCGCCAGCCGAACTGTTCGCCAGGCTCAAGGCGCGCATGCCCGACG
GCGAGGATCTCGTCGTGACCCATGGCGATGCCTGCTTGCCGAATATCATGGTGGAAAATGGCCGCTTTTC
TGGATTCATCGACTGTGGCCGGCTGGGTGTGGCGGACCGCTATCAGGACATAGCGTTGGCTACCCGTGAT
ATTGCTGAAGAGCTTGGCGGCGAATGGGCTGACCGCTTCCTCGTGCTTTACGGTATCGCCGCTCCCGATT
CGCAGCGCATCGCCTTCTATCGCCTTCTTGACGAGTTCTTCTGAGCGGGACTCTGGGGTTCGAAATGACC
GACCAAGCGACGCCCAACCTGCCATCACGAGATTTCGATTCCACCGCCGCCTTCTATGAAAGGTTGGGCT
TCGGAATCGTTTTCCGGGACGCCGGCTGGATGATCCTCCAGCGCGGGGATCTCATGCTGGAGTTCTTCGC
CCACCCCAACTTGTTTATTGCAGCTTATAATGGTTACAAATAAAGCAATAGCATCACAAATTTCACAAAT
AAAGCATTTTTTTCACTGCATTCTAGTTGTGGTTTGTCCAAACTCATCAATGTATCTTATCATGTCTGTA
TACCGTCGACCTCTAGCTAGAGCTTGGCGTAATCATGGTCATAGCTGTTTCCTGTGTGAAATTGTTATCC
GCTCACAATTCCACACAACATACGAGCCGGAAGCATAAAGTGTAAAGCCTGGGGTGCCTAATGAGTGAGC
TAACTCACATTAATTGCGTTGCGCTCACTGCCCGCTTTCCAGTCGGGAAACCTGTCGTGCCAGCTGCATT
AATGAATCGGCCAACGCGCGGGGAGAGGCGGTTTGCGTATTGGGCGCTCTTCCGCTTCCTCGCTCACTGA
CTCGCTGCGCTCGGTCGTTCGGCTGCGGCGAGCGGTATCAGCTCACTCAAAGGCGGTAATACGGTTATCC
ACAGAATCAGGGGATAACGCAGGAAAGAACATGTGAGCAAAAGGCCAGCAAAAGGCCAGGAACCGTAAAA
AGGCCGCGTTGCTGGCGTTTTTCCATAGGCTCCGCCCCCCTGACGAGCATCACAAAAATCGACGCTCAAG
TCAGAGGTGGCGAAACCCGACAGGACTATAAAGATACCAGGCGTTTCCCCCTGGAAGCTCCCTCGTGCGC
TCTCCTGTTCCGACCCTGCCGCTTACCGGATACCTGTCCGCCTTTCTCCCTTCGGGAAGCGTGGCGCTTT
CTCAATGCTCACGCTGTAGGTATCTCAGTTCGGTGTAGGTCGTTCGCTCCAAGCTGGGCTGTGTGCACGA
ACCCCCCGTTCAGCCCGACCGCTGCGCCTTATCCGGTAACTATCGTCTTGAGTCCAACCCGGTAAGACAC
GACTTATCGCCACTGGCAGCAGCCACTGGTAACAGGATTAGCAGAGCGAGGTATGTAGGCGGTGCTACAG
AGTTCTTGAAGTGGTGGCCTAACTACGGCTACACTAGAAGGACAGTATTTGGTATCTGCGCTCTGCTGAA
GCCAGTTACCTTCGGAAAAAGAGTTGGTAGCTCTTGATCCGGCAAACAAACCACCGCTGGTAGCGGTGGT
TTTTTTGTTTGCAAGCAGCAGATTACGCGCAGAAAAAAAGGATCTCAAGAAGATCCTTTGATCTTTTCTA
CGGGGTCTGACGCTCAGTGGAACGAAAACTCACGTTAAGGGATTTTGGTCATGAGATTATCAAAAAGGAT
CTTCACCTAGATCCTTTTAAATTAAAAATGAAGTTTTAAATCAATCTAAAGTATATATGAGTAAACTTGG
TCTGACAGTTACCAATGCTTAATCAGTGAGGCACCTATCTCAGCGATCTGTCTATTTCGTTCATCCATAG
TTGCCTGACTCCCCGTCGTGTAGATAACTACGATACGGGAGGGCTTACCATCTGGCCCCAGTGCTGCAAT
GATACCGCGAGACCCACGCTCACCGGCTCCAGATTTATCAGCAATAAACCAGCCAGCCGGAAGGGCCGAG
CGCAGAAGTGGTCCTGCAACTTTATCCGCCTCCATCCAGTCTATTAATTGTTGCCGGGAAGCTAGAGTAA
GTAGTTCGCCAGTTAATAGTTTGCGCAACGTTGTTGCCATTGCTACAGGCATCGTGGTGTCACGCTCGTC
GTTTGGTATGGCTTCATTCAGCTCCGGTTCCCAACGATCAAGGCGAGTTACATGATCCCCCATGTTGTGC
AAAAAAGCGGTTAGCTCCTTCGGTCCTCCGATCGTTGTCAGAAGTAAGTTGGCCGCAGTGTTATCACTCA
TGGTTATGGCAGCACTGCATAATTCTCTTACTGTCATGCCATCCGTAAGATGCTTTTCTGTGACTGGTGA
GTACTCAACCAAGTCATTCTGAGAATAGTGTATGCGGCGACCGAGTTGCTCTTGCCCGGCGTCAATACGG
GATAATACCGCGCCACATAGCAGAACTTTAAAAGTGCTCATCATTGGAAAACGTTCTTCGGGGCGAAAAC
TCTCAAGGATCTTACCGCTGTTGAGATCCAGTTCGATGTAACCCACTCGTGCACCCAACTGATCTTCAGC
ATCTTTTACTTTCACCAGCGTTTCTGGGTGAGCAAAAACAGGAAGGCAAAATGCCGCAAAAAAGGGAATA
AGGGCGACACGGAAATGTTGAATACTCATACTCTTCCTTTTTCAATATTATTGAAGCATTTATCAGGGTT
ATTGTCTCATGAGCGGATACATATTTGAATGTATTTAGAAAAATAAACAAATAGGGGTTCCGCGCACATT
TCCCCGAAAAGTGCCACCTGACGTC
Features (pLannotate 1.2.2; 22 found; start..end, strand, type, name):
     36..80      -  misc_feature   bom (fragment): basis of mobility region from pBR322
    235..614     +  enhancer       CMV enhancer: human cytomegalovirus immediate early enhancer
    615..818     +  promoter       CMV promoter: human cytomegalovirus (CMV) immediate early promoter
    814..847     +  LTR            5' LTR (truncated) (fragment): truncated 5' long terminal repeat (LTR) from HIV-1
    863..881     +  promoter       T7 promoter: promoter for bacteriophage T7 RNA polymerase
    925..945     +  CDS            FLAG (fragment): FLAG® epitope tag, followed by an enterokinase cleavage site
    952..2346    +  CDS            Kif17 (fragment): KIF17_MOUSE - Experimental evidence at protein level: Swiss-Prot protein existence level 1. Dendrite-specific motor protein which, in association with the Apba1-containing complex (LIN-10-LIN-2-LIN-7 complex), transports vesicles containing N-methyl-D-aspartate (NMDA) receptor subunit NR2B along microtubules. From Mus musculus (Mouse).
   2579..2597    -  promoter       SP6 promoter: promoter for bacteriophage SP6 RNA polymerase
   2623..2847    +  polyA_signal   bGH poly(A) signal: bovine growth hormone polyadenylation signal
   2851..2872    +  promoter       SV40 promoter (fragment): SV40 enhancer and early promoter
   2893..3321    +  rep_origin     f1 ori (sequence partly withheld): f1 bacteriophage origin of replication; arrow indicates direction of (+) strand synthesis
   3335..3665    +  promoter       SV40 promoter: SV40 enhancer and early promoter
   3732..4523    +  CDS            neo: KKA2_KLEPN - Also known as kan, nptII. Experimental evidence at protein level: Swiss-Prot protein existence level 1. Resistance to kanamycin, neomycin, paromomycin, ribostamycin, butirosin and gentamicin B. From Klebsiella pneumoniae.
   4547..4705    +  CDS            ble (fragment): BLE_KLEPN - Experimental evidence at protein level: Swiss-Prot protein existence level 1. Binding protein with a strong affinity to the bleomycin family of antibiotics. Binds to CL990; an antimitotic-antibiotic compound. From Klebsiella pneumoniae.
   4700..4821    +  polyA_signal   SV40 poly(A) signal: SV40 polyadenylation signal
   4894..4910    -  protein_bind   lac operator: The lac repressor binds to the lac operator to inhibit transcription in E. coli. This inhibition can be relieved by adding lactose or isopropyl-β-D-thiogalactopyranoside (IPTG). lac repressor encoded by lacI
   4918..4948    -  promoter       lac promoter: promoter for the E. coli lac operon
   4963..4984    -  protein_bind   CAP binding site: CAP binding activates transcription in the presence of cAMP. E. coli catabolite activator protein
   4997..5089    -  CDS            lacI (fragment): lac repressor; lacI; The lac repressor binds to the lac operator to inhibit transcription in E. coli. This inhibition can be relieved by adding lactose or isopropyl-β-D-thiogalactopyranoside (IPTG).
   5272..5860    -  rep_origin     ori: high-copy-number ColE1/pMB1/pBR322/pUC origin of replication
   6031..6891    -  CDS            AmpR: β-lactamase; bla; confers resistance to ampicillin, carbenicillin, and related antibiotics
   6892..6996    -  promoter       AmpR promoter: bla
