[The description below was written by a language model from this plasmid's Addgene catalogue record and pLannotate feature annotations shown in this document.]
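Description:
FLAG-KIF17-short-pcDNA3 is a mammalian expression plasmid built on the pcDNA3 backbone (about 7.0 kb in total) that produces an N-terminally FLAG-tagged short isoform of mouse kinesin KIF17. It is maintained in E. coli through a high-copy ColE1/pUC-type origin and an ampicillin resistance gene. An SV40 early promoter-driven neomycin phosphotransferase cassette with an SV40 polyadenylation signal allows G418 selection of stably transfected mammalian cells. The backbone also carries an f1 origin for single-stranded DNA production. Several small annotated fragments (bom, ble, lacI, lac promoter/operator, a short HIV LTR match) appear to be backbone remnants or annotation artefacts rather than functional parts.

The roughly 1.5 kb insert was cloned between HindIII and BamHI sites. It lies downstream of the human CMV immediate-early enhancer and promoter and upstream of the bovine growth hormone polyadenylation signal. T7 and SP6 promoters flank the insert and can be used for in vitro transcription or sequencing. According to the depositor, the cDNA matches neither mouse RefSeq Kif17 isoform. It instead derives from an alternatively spliced transcript encoding a 511-residue protein, compared with 1038 and 710 residues for isoforms 1 and 2. The first 400 or so residues are essentially identical to the amino-terminal motor domain of those isoforms. From truncation studies, the short form is predicted to dimerise and bind microtubules.

The encoded protein carries a G152S substitution at a conserved glycine in the motor domain, which the depositor warns could alter its properties. The construct is suited to transient or stable expression of this isoform, with detection or immunoprecipitation through the FLAG epitope.
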