Addgene plasmid #47545: FLAG-KIF17-short-pcDNA3
Purpose: Expresses FLAG epitope-tagged short form of mouse KIF17 in mammalian cells
Depositing lab: Richard Maurer. Depositing organization: Oregon Health & Science University.
Backbone
  Vector backbone: pcDNA3
  Backbone manufacturer: Invitrogen
  Backbone size w/o insert (bp): 5546
  Total vector size (bp): 7027
  Vector type: Mammalian Expression
  Selectable markers: Neomycin (select with G418)
Growth in bacteria
  Bacterial resistance: Ampicillin, 100 μg/mL
  Growth temperature: 37°C
  Growth strain: DH5alpha
  Copy number: High Copy
Gene/Insert
  Gene/Insert name: KIF17-short (alt name: Kinesin 17)
  Species: M. musculus (mouse)
  Insert size (bp): 1536
  Mutation: G152S*
  GenBank ID: BAE43328.1 AK046890.1
  Entrez Gene: Kif17 (a.k.a. 5930435E01Rik, AW492270, Kif17b, mKIAA1405)
  Promoter: CMV
  Tag / fusion protein: FLAG epitope (N terminal on insert)
  Cloning method: Restriction Enzyme; 5′ cloning site HindIII (not destroyed); 3′ cloning site BamHI (not destroyed)
  Sequencing primers: 5′ CTAGAGAACCCACTGCTTACTG; 3′ TAGAAGGCACAGTCGAGGCTGATC
Terms and licenses: Academic/Nonprofit Terms; Industry Terms: Not Available to Industry
Depositor comments: This vector directs expression of neither of the current mouse RefSeq Kif17 variants, isoform 1 or isoform 2. Rather the vector expresses a cDNA which corresponds to a different alternatively spliced transcript encoding a still shorter isoform of 511 amino acids rather than the 1038 residues of isoform 1 or 710 of isoform 2. The first 400 residues of the “short” isoform are essentially identical to the amino-terminal motor domain of isoform 1 and 2. Based on studies of Kif17 truncations, the short form of mouse Kif17 is predicted to form dimers and to bind microtubules. *Compared to the reference sequence, this expression vector expresses a protein with substitution of conserved glycine-152 with a serine in the motor domain of Kif17. Due to this mutation, the properties of the produced protein could be altered.
How to cite: FLAG-KIF17-short-pcDNA3 was a gift from Richard Maurer (Addgene plasmid # 47545 ; http://n2t.net/addgene:47545 ; RRID:Addgene_47545)
