>Addgene plasmid #47545 | FLAG-KIF17-short-pcDNA3 | addgene partial sequence | sequence record 70025 | CMV-F 5'-CGCAAATGGGCGGTAGGCGTG-3'
CTATATAAGCAGAGCTCTCTGGCTAACTAGAGAACCCACTGCTTACTGGCTTATCGAAATTAATACGACT
CACTATAGGGAGACCCAAGCTTGCCACCATGGGGGGCGCGCAGGCTAGCGACTACAAGGACGACGATGAC
AAGGCACATATGGCCTCGGAGTCAGTGAAAGTGGTCGTGCGCTGCCGACCCATGAACAAGCGCGAGCGCG
AGCTGAGCTGCCAGTCGGTGGTGACGGTGGACAGTGCGCGCGGCCAATGCTTCATTCAGAACCCGGGAGC
GGCGGACGAACCCCCAAAGCAGTTTACCTTCGATGGCGCCTACTACATAGAACACTTCACCGAGCAGATC
TACAACGAGATCGCCTACCCGCTGGTGGAGGGTGTCACCGAAGGCTACAATGGGACCATTTTTGCCTATG
GCCAGACAGGCAGTGGGAAGTCTTTCACCATGCAGGGACTGCCAGATCCCCCCTGCCAGAGGGGCATCAT
TCCCAGAGCCTTCGAGCACGTGTTTGAGAGCGTTCAGTGTGCAGAGAACACCAAGTTCTTAGTGCGGGCT
TCCTATCTGGAGATCTACAATGAAGATGTCCATGACCTGCTGAGTGCTGACACCAAGCAGAGGCTTGAGC
TGAAGGAGCATCCCGAGAAGGGAGTGTATGTCAAGGGGCTGTCCATGCACACGGTACACAACGTAGCCCA
GTGTGAGCGCGTCATGGAGACCGGCTGGAAGAACCGTGCGGTTGGCTACACCCTGATGAATAAGGACTCC
TCCCGTTCCCACTCCATCTTTACCATCAACATCGAGATCTATGCCGTGGATGAACGGGGTAAGGACCATC
TTCGCGCAGGCAAGCTCAACCTGGTAGACCTGGCCGGCAGTGAGCGGCAATCCAAGACTGGGGCCACAGG
GGAAAGGCTCAAGGAGGCCACCAAAATTAACCTGTCACTGTCGGCGCTGGGCAACGTCATCTCAGCACTG
GTGGATGGGCGCTGCAAGCACATTCCTTACCGGGACTCGAAGCTGACCCGACTGCTTCAGGACTCACTGG
GTGGCAACACCAAGACTCTGATGGTGGCTTGCCTGTCTCCCGCAGACAACAATTACGATGAGACCCTCAG
TACGCTGCGCTATGCTAA
