>Addgene plasmid #47545 | FLAG-KIF17-short-pcDNA3 | addgene partial sequence | sequence record 70026 | BGH-rev 5'-TAGAAGGCACAGTCGAGG-3'
CATTTAGGTGACACTATAGAATAGGGCCCTCTAGATGCATGCTCGAGCGGCCGCCAGTGTGATGGATATC
TGCAGAATTCCAGCACACTGGCGGCCGTTACTAGTGGATCCTCATCTACAGGTGGAGGGTAACCGTGGGA
TCTGCCTGGCTGGATTGTTATATAAATGAGAGAGACCTGAGCCTACCATGCAGGGACCCTTCACCCATCT
GTAAGGGAAACAGGAAGTGGGCTCCCACGTTGCCCCAGGGCAAAGTGCACCTGTCTCCTTCTCCTTGCGC
AGATTCTCCTGCAGTGTGGACAGCTTCACGTCATACGAGTTACGCATGGCAGTAATGTCCTCCTGCAGCC
GGACCCGAGACTCTTGCTCTGCCTCGTAGTCAGCCTTCAGGCGGGCCAGGCGCTCCTCATACTCCTCTCG
GATCAACTGCTTCTCAGCCTCCGTGTCCTGCTGGACAGTAGTTGGGGACAGCAGCTTCTCCTCAGACTGG
ACTGGGCCTGGGGGTGTCTGAGTGGACAGCAGGGCTGACAGGTTGCCAGGGCCCATCTGCTGGGCGAGGA
TAGCCTTTAGCCTCTTGATCTCTTCCTGGTACTCTCGAAGCAGGGCGTCCTTGGGGTCTTCATTAATGCG
TGGCTTGTTCTTGATGTTCTTGGCCCTGTTAGCATAGCGCAGCGTACTGAGGGTCTCATCGTAATTGTTG
TCTGCGGGAGACAGGCAAGCCACCATCAGAGTCTTGGTGTTGCCACCCAGTGAGTCCTGAAGCAGTCGGG
TCAGCTTCGAGTCCCGGTAAGGAATGTGCTTGCAGCGCCCATCCACCAGTGCTGAGATGACGTTGCCCAG
CGCCGACAGTGACAGGTTAATTTTGGTGGCCTCCTTGAGCCTTTCCCCTGTGGCCCCAGTCTTGGATTGC
CGCTCACTGCCGGCCAGGTCTACCAGGTTGAGCTTGCCTGCGCGAAGATGGTCCTTACCCCGTTCATCCA
CGGCATAGATCTCGATGTTGATGGTAAAGATGGAGTGGGAACGGGAGGAGTCCTTATTCATCAGGGTGTA
GCCAACCGCACGGTTCTTCCAGC
